>Addgene plasmid #20957 | pLenti X2 Puro Empty (w609-1) | depositor full sequence | sequence record 9778 | Author sequence
CAGGTGGCACTTTTCGGGGAAATGTGCGCGGAACCCCTATTTGTTTATTTTTCTAAATACATTCAAATAT
GTATCCGCTCATGAGACAATAACCCTGATAAATGCTTCAATAATATTGAAAAAGGAAGAGTATGAGTATT
CAACATTTCCGTGTCGCCCTTATTCCCTTTTTTGCGGCATTTTGCCTTCCTGTTTTTGCTCACCCAGAAA
CGCTGGTGAAAGTAAAAGATGCTGAAGATCAGTTGGGTGCACGAGTGGGTTACATCGAACTGGATCTCAA
CAGCGGTAAGATCCTTGAGAGTTTTCGCCCCGAAGAACGTTTTCCAATGATGAGCACTTTTAAAGTTCTG
CTATGTGGCGCGGTATTATCCCGTATTGACGCCGGGCAAGAGCAACTCGGTCGCCGCATACACTATTCTC
AGAATGACTTGGTTGAGTACTCACCAGTCACAGAAAAGCATCTTACGGATGGCATGACAGTAAGAGAATT
ATGCAGTGCTGCCATAACCATGAGTGATAACACTGCGGCCAACTTACTTCTGACAACGATCGGAGGACCG
AAGGAGCTAACCGCTTTTTTGCACAACATGGGGGATCATGTAACTCGCCTTGATCGTTGGGAACCGGAGC
TGAATGAAGCCATACCAAACGACGAGCGTGACACCACGATGCCTGTAGCAATGGCAACAACGTTGCGCAA
ACTATTAACTGGCGAACTACTTACTCTAGCTTCCCGGCAACAATTAATAGACTGGATGGAGGCGGATAAA
GTTGCAGGACCACTTCTGCGCTCGGCCCTTCCGGCTGGCTGGTTTATTGCTGATAAATCTGGAGCCGGTG
AGCGTGGGTCTCGCGGTATCATTGCAGCACTGGGGCCAGATGGTAAGCCCTCCCGTATCGTAGTTATCTA
CACGACGGGGAGTCAGGCAACTATGGATGAACGAAATAGACAGATCGCTGAGATAGGTGCCTCACTGATT
AAGCATTGGTAACTGTCAGACCAAGTTTACTCATATATACTTTAGATTGATTTAAAACTTCATTTTTAAT
TTAAAAGGATCTAGGTGAAGATCCTTTTTGATAATCTCATGACCAAAATCCCTTAACGTGAGTTTTCGTT
CCACTGAGCGTCAGACCCCGTAGAAAAGATCAAAGGATCTTCTTGAGATCCTTTTTTTCTGCGCGTAATC
TGCTGCTTGCAAACAAAAAAACCACCGCTACCAGCGGTGGTTTGTTTGCCGGATCAAGAGCTACCAACTC
TTTTTCCGAAGGTAACTGGCTTCAGCAGAGCGCAGATACCAAATACTGTCCTTCTAGTGTAGCCGTAGTT
AGGCCACCACTTCAAGAACTCTGTAGCACCGCCTACATACCTCGCTCTGCTAATCCTGTTACCAGTGGCT
GCTGCCAGTGGCGATAAGTCGTGTCTTACCGGGTTGGACTCAAGACGATAGTTACCGGATAAGGCGCAGC
GGTCGGGCTGAACGGGGGGTTCGTGCACACAGCCCAGCTTGGAGCGAACGACCTACACCGAACTGAGATA
CCTACAGCGTGAGCTATGAGAAAGCGCCACGCTTCCCGAAGGGAGAAAGGCGGACAGGTATCCGGTAAGC
GGCAGGGTCGGAACAGGAGAGCGCACGAGGGAGCTTCCAGGGGGAAACGCCTGGTATCTTTATAGTCCTG
TCGGGTTTCGCCACCTCTGACTTGAGCGTCGATTTTTGTGATGCTCGTCAGGGGGGCGGAGCCTATGGAA
AAACGCCAGCAACGCGGCCTTTTTACGGTTCCTGGCCTTTTGCTGGCCTTTTGCTCACATGTTCTTTCCT
GCGTTATCCCCTGATTCTGTGGATAACCGTATTACCGCCTTTGAGTGAGCTGATACCGCTCGCCGCAGCC
GAACGACCGAGCGCAGCGAGTCAGTGAGCGAGGAAGCGGAAGAGCGCCCAATACGCAAACCGCCTCTCCC
CGCGCGTTGGCCGATTCATTAATGCAGCTGGCACGACAGGTTTCCCGACTGGAAAGCGGGCAGTGAGCGC
AACGCAATTAATGTGAGTTAGCTCACTCATTAGGCACCCCAGGCTTTACACTTTATGCTTCCGGCTCGTA
TGTTGTGTGGAATTGTGAGCGGATAACAATTTCACACAGGAAACAGCTATGACCATGATTACGCCAAGCG
CGCAATTAACCCTCACTAAAGGGAACAAAAGCTGGAGCTGCAAGCTTAATGTAGTCTTATGCAATACTCT
TGTAGTCTTGCAACATGGTAACGATGAGTTAGCAACATGCCTTACAAGGAGAGAAAAAGCACCGTGCATG
CCGATTGGTGGAAGTAAGGTGGTACGATCGTGCCTTATTAGGAAGGCAACAGACGGGTCTGACATGGATT
GGACGAACCACTGAATTGCCGCATTGCAGAGATATTGTATTTAAGTGCCTAGCTCGATACAATAAACGGG
TCTCTCTGGTTAGACCAGATCTGAGCCTGGGAGCTCTCTGGCTAACTAGGGAACCCACTGCTTAAGCCTC
AATAAAGCTTGCCTTGAGTGCTTCAAGTAGTGTGTGCCCGTCTGTTGTGTGACTCTGGTAACTAGAGATC
CCTCAGACCCTTTTAGTCAGTGTGGAAAATCTCTAGCAGTGGCGCCCGAACAGGGACCTGAAAGCGAAAG
GGAAACCAGAGCTCTCTCGACGCAGGACTCGGCTTGCTGAAGCGCGCACGGCAAGAGGCGAGGGGCGGCG
ACTGGTGAGTACGCCAAAAATTTTGACTAGCGGAGGCTAGAAGGAGAGAGATGGGTGCGAGAGCGTCAGT
ATTAAGCGGGGGAGAATTAGATCGCGATGGGAAAAAATTCGGTTAAGGCCAGGGGGAAAGAAAAAATATA
AATTAAAACATATAGTATGGGCAAGCAGGGAGCTAGAACGATTCGCAGTTAATCCTGGCCTGTTAGAAAC
ATCAGAAGGCTGTAGACAAATACTGGGACAGCTACAACCATCCCTTCAGACAGGATCAGAAGAACTTAGA
TCATTATATAATACAGTAGCAACCCTCTATTGTGTGCATCAAAGGATAGAGATAAAAGACACCAAGGAAG
CTTTAGACAAGATAGAGGAAGAGCAAAACAAAAGTAAGACCACCGCACAGCAAGCGGCCGCTGATCTTCA
GACCTGGAGGAGGAGATATGAGGGACAATTGGAGAAGTGAATTATATAAATATAAAGTAGTAAAAATTGA
ACCATTAGGAGTAGCACCCACCAAGGCAAAGAGAAGAGTGGTGCAGAGAGAAAAAAGAGCAGTGGGAATA
GGAGCTTTGTTCCTTGGGTTCTTGGGAGCAGCAGGAAGCACTATGGGCGCAGCCTCAATGACGCTGACGG
TACAGGCCAGACAATTATTGTCTGGTATAGTGCAGCAGCAGAACAATTTGCTGAGGGCTATTGAGGCGCA
ACAGCATCTGTTGCAACTCACAGTCTGGGGCATCAAGCAGCTCCAGGCAAGAATCCTGGCTGTGGAAAGA
TACCTAAAGGATCAACAGCTCCTGGGGATTTGGGGTTGCTCTGGAAAACTCATTTGCACCACTGCTGTGC
CTTGGAATGCTAGTTGGAGTAATAAATCTCTGGAACAGATTGGAATCACACGACCTGGATGGAGTGGGAC
AGAGAAATTAACAATTACACAAGCTTAATACACTCCTTAATTGAAGAATCGCAAAACCAGCAAGAAAAGA
ATGAACAAGAATTATTGGAATTAGATAAATGGGCAAGTTTGTGGAATTGGTTTAACATAACAAATTGGCT
GTGGTATATAAAATTATTCATAATGATAGTAGGAGGCTTGGTAGGTTTAAGAATAGTTTTTGCTGTACTT
TCTATAGTGAATAGAGTTAGGCAGGGATATTCACCATTATCGTTTCAGACCCACCTCCCAACCCCGAGGG
GACCCGACAGGCCCGAAGGAATAGAAGAAGAAGGTGGAGAGAGAGACAGAGACAGATCCATTCGATTAGT
GAACGGATCTCGACGGTTAACTTTTAAAAGAAAAGGGGGGATTGGGGGGTACAGTGCAGGGGAAAGAATA
GTAGACATAATAGCAACAGACATACAAACTAAAGAATTACAAAAACAAATTACAAAAATTCAAAATTTTA
TTCCAGTGTGGTGGAATTCTGCAGATATCCAGCACAGTGGCGGCCGCTCGACAATCAACCTCTGGATTAC
AAAATTTGTGAAAGATTGACTGGTATTCTTAACTATGTTGCTCCTTTTACGCTATGTGGATACGCTGCTT
TAATGCCTTTGTATCATGCTATTGCTTCCCGTATGGCTTTCATTTTCTCCTCCTTGTATAAATCCTGGTT
GCTGTCTCTTTATGAGGAGTTGTGGCCCGTTGTCAGGCAACGTGGCGTGGTGTGCACTGTGTTTGCTGAC
GCAACCCCCACTGGTTGGGGCATTGCCACCACCTGTCAGCTCCTTTCCGGGACTTTCGCTTTCCCCCTCC
CTATTGCCACGGCGGAACTCATCGCCGCCTGCCTTGCCCGCTGCTGGACAGGGGCTCGGCTGTTGGGCAC
TGACAATTCCGTGGTGTTGTCGGGGAAGCTGACGTCCTTTCCATGGCTGCTCGCCTGTGTTGCCACCTGG
ATTCTGCGCGGGACGTCCTTCTGCTACGTCCCTTCGGCCCTCAATCCAGCGGACCTTCCTTCCCGCGGCC
TGCTGCCGGCTCTGCGGCCTCTTCCGCGTCTTCGCCTTCGCCCTCAGACGAGTCGGATCTCCCTTTGGGC
CGCCTCCCCGCCTGGAATTCTACCGGGTAGGGGAGGCGCTTTTCCCAAGGCAGTCTGGAGCATGCGCTTT
AGCAGCCCCGCTGGGCACTTGGCGCTACACAAGTGGCCTCTGGCCTCGCACACATTCCACATCCACCGGT
AGGCGCCAACCGGCTCCGTTCTTTGGTGGCCCCTTCGCGCCACCTTCTACTCCTCCCCTAGTCAGGAAGT
TCCCCCCCGCCCCGCAGCTCGCGTCGTGCAGGACGTGACAAATGGAAGTAGCACGTCTCACTAGTCTCGT
GCAGATGGACAGCACCGCTGAGCAATGGAAGCGGGTAGGCCTTTGGGGCAGCGGCCAATAGCAGCTTTGC
TCCTTCGCTTTCTGGGCTCAGAGGCTGGGAAGGGGTGGGTCCGGGGGCGGGCTCAGGGGCGGGCTCAGGG
GCGGGGCGGGCGCCCGAAGGTCCTCCGGAGGCCCGGCATTCTGCACGCTTCAAAAGCGCACGTCTGCCGC
GCTGTTCTCCTCTTCCTCATCTCCGGGCCTTTCGACCTGCAGCCCAAGCTTACCATGACCGAGTACAAGC
CCACGGTGCGCCTCGCCACCCGCGACGACGTCCCCAGGGCCGTACGCACCCTCGCCGCCGCGTTCGCCGA
CTACCCCGCCACGCGCCACACCGTCGATCCGGACCGCCACATCGAGCGGGTCACCGAGCTGCAAGAACTC
TTCCTCACGCGCGTCGGGCTCGACATCGGCAAGGTGTGGGTCGCGGACGACGGCGCCGCGGTGGCGGTCT
GGACCACGCCGGAGAGCGTCGAAGCGGGGGCGGTGTTCGCCGAGATCGGCCCGCGCATGGCCGAGTTGAG
CGGTTCCCGGCTGGCCGCGCAGCAACAGATGGAAGGCCTCCTGGCGCCGCACCGGCCCAAGGAGCCCGCG
TGGTTCCTGGCCACCGTCGGCGTCTCGCCCGACCACCAGGGCAAGGGTCTGGGCAGCGCCGTCGTGCTCC
CCGGAGTGGAGGCGGCCGAGCGCGCCGGGGTGCCCGCCTTCCTGGAGACCTCCGCGCCCCGCAACCTCCC
CTTCTACGAGCGGCTCGGCTTCACCGTCACCGCCGACGTCGAGGTGCCCGAAGGACCGCGCACCTGGTGC
ATGACCCGCAAGCCCGGTGCCTGACGCCCGCCCCACGACCCGCAGCGCCCGACCGAAAGGAGCGCACGAC
CCCATGCATCTCGAGGGCCCGGTACCTTTAAGACCAATGACTTACAAGGCAGCTGTAGATCTTAGCCACT
TTTTAAAAGAAAAGGGGGGACTGGAAGGGCTAGACTCGAGCGGCCGCCACTGTGCTGGATATCAACCACT
TTGTACAAGAAAGCTGGGTCTAGATATCTCGAGTGCGGCCGCGAATTCGGTACCGGATCCAGTCGACTGA
ATTGGTTCCTTTAAAGCCTGCTTTTTTGTACAAACTTGTTGATATCTGCAGAATTCCACCACACTGGACT
AGCTCACTCCCAACGAAGACAAGATCTGCTTTTTGCTTGTACTGGGTCTCTCTGGTTAGACCAGATCTGA
GCCTGGGAGCTCTCTGGCTGCCTAGGGAACCCACTGCTTAAGCCTCAATAAAGCTTGCCTTGAGTGCTTC
AAGTAGTGTGTGCCCGTCTGTTGTGTGACTCTGGTAACTAGAGATCCCTCAGACCCTTTTAGTCAGTGTG
GAAAATCTCTAGCAGTAGTAGTTCATGTCATCTTATTATTCAGTATTTATAACTTGCAAAGAAATGAATA
TCAGAGAGTGAGAGGAACTTGTTTATTGCAGCTTATAATGGTTACAAATAAAGCAATAGCATCACAAATT
TCACAAATAAAGCATTTTTTTCACTGCATTCTAGTTGTGGTTTGTCCAAACTCATCAATGTATCTTATCA
TGTCTGGCTCTAGCTATCCCGCCCCTAACTCCGCCCAGTTCCGCCCATTCTCCGCCCCATGGCTGACTAA
TTTTTTTTATTTATGCAGAGGCCGAGGCCGCCTCGGCCTCTGAGCTATTCCAGAAGTAGTGAGGAGGCTT
TTTTGGAGGCCTAGGCTTTTGCGTCGAGACGTACCCAATTCGCCCTATAGTGAGTCGTATTACGCGCGCT
CACTGGCCGTCGTTTTACAACGTCGTGACTGGGAAAACCCTGGCGTTACCCAACTTAATCGCCTTGCAGC
ACATCCCCCTTTCGCCAGCTGGCGTAATAGCGAAGAGGCCCGCACCGATCGCCCTTCCCAACAGTTGCGC
AGCCTGAATGGCGAATGGCGCG
[124 nt withheld, positions 7023-7146]
C
[91 nt withheld, positions 7148-7238]
A
[49 nt withheld, positions 7240-7288]
CCTTTGACGTTGGAGTCCACGTTCTTT
[37 nt withheld, positions 7316-7352]
ACCCTATCTCGGTCTATTCTTTTGATTTATAAGGGATTTTGCCGATTTCGGCCTATTGGTTAAAAAATGA
GCTGATTTAACAAAAATTTAACGCGAATTTTAACAAAATATTAACGTTTACAATTTCC
Features (pLannotate 1.2.2; 27 found; start..end, strand, type, name):
     27..131     +  promoter       AmpR promoter: bla
    132..992     +  CDS            AmpR: β-lactamase; bla; confers resistance to ampicillin, carbenicillin, and related antibiotics
   1163..1751    +  rep_origin     ori: high-copy-number ColE1/pMB1/pBR322/pUC origin of replication
   1934..2026    +  CDS            lacI (fragment): lac repressor; lacI; The lac repressor binds to the lac operator to inhibit transcription in E. coli. This inhibition can be relieved by adding lactose or isopropyl-β-D-thiogalactopyranoside (IPTG).
   2039..2060    +  protein_bind   CAP binding site: CAP binding activates transcription in the presence of cAMP. E. coli catabolite activator protein
   2075..2105    +  promoter       lac promoter: promoter for the E. coli lac operon
   2113..2129    +  protein_bind   lac operator: The lac repressor binds to the lac operator to inhibit transcription in E. coli. This inhibition can be relieved by adding lactose or isopropyl-β-D-thiogalactopyranoside (IPTG). lac repressor encoded by lacI
   2174..2192    +  promoter       T3 promoter: promoter for bacteriophage T3 RNA polymerase
   2220..2441    +  promoter       RSV promoter: Rous sarcoma virus enhancer/promoter
   2448..2628    +  LTR            5' LTR (truncated): truncated 5' long terminal repeat (LTR) from HIV-1
   2672..2797    +  misc_feature   HIV-1 Ψ: packaging signal of human immunodeficiency virus type 1
   2781..3144    +  CDS            HIV-1 gag (fragment): gag protein from human immunodeficiency virus 1; gag
   3239..3575    +  ncRNA          RRE: Accession: RF00036 - HIV Rev response element
   3611..4000    +  CDS            env (fragment): ENV_HV1H2 - Experimental evidence at protein level: Swiss-Prot protein existence level 1. [Transmembrane protein gp41]: Acts as a class I viral fusion protein. Under the current model, the protein has at least 3 conformational states: pre-fusion native state, pre-hairpin intermediate state, and post-fusion hairpin state. During fusion of viral and target intracellular membranes, the coiled coil regions (heptad repeats) assume a trimer-of-hairpins structure, positioning the fusion peptide in close proximity to the C-terminal region of the ectodomain. The formation of this structure appears to d
   4012..4129    +  misc_feature   cPPT/CTS: central polypurine tract and central termination sequence of HIV-1
   4183..4771    +  misc_feature   WPRE: woodchuck hepatitis virus posttranscriptional regulatory element
   4785..5284    +  promoter       PGK promoter: mouse phosphoglycerate kinase 1 promoter
   5305..5904    +  CDS            PuroR: puromycin N-acetyltransferase; pac from Streptomyces alboniger; confers resistance to puromycin
   5972..6088    +  CDS            nef (fragment): NEF_HV1LA - Experimental evidence at protein level: Swiss-Prot protein existence level 1. Extracellular Nef protein targets CD4(+) T-lymphocytes for apoptosis by interacting with CXCR4 surface receptors. From Human immunodeficiency virus type 1 group M subtype B (isolate Lai) (HIV-1).
   6085..6109    +  protein_bind   attB2: mutant version of attB; recombination site for the Gateway® BP reaction BP Clonase™
   6175..6199    -  protein_bind   attB1: mutant version of attB; recombination site for the Gateway® BP reaction BP Clonase™
   6234..6454    +  LTR            3' LTR (ΔU3) (fragment): self-inactivating 3' long terminal repeat (LTR) from HIV-1
   6526..6647    +  polyA_signal   SV40 poly(A) signal: SV40 polyadenylation signal
   6666..6801    +  rep_origin     SV40 ori: SV40 origin of replication
   6834..6852    -  promoter       T7 promoter: promoter for bacteriophage T7 RNA polymerase
   6860..7015    +  CDS            lacZα (fragment): LacZα fragment of β-galactosidase; lacZ fragment
   7023..7478    +  rep_origin     f1 ori (sequence partly withheld): f1 bacteriophage origin of replication; arrow indicates direction of (+) strand synthesis
