[The description below was written by a language model from this plasmid's Addgene catalogue record and pLannotate feature annotations shown in this document.]
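Description:
pLenti X2 Puro Empty (w609-1) is a 7,480 bp third-generation, self-inactivating lentiviral vector built on the p156RRL-sinPPT-CMV-GFP-PRE/Nhe I backbone. It serves as the empty control for a family of RNAi vectors in which the knockdown cassette sits inside the 3' LTR. It is propagated in E. coli as a high-copy plasmid through a ColE1/pUC-type origin with ampicillin selection (AmpR). A recombination-deficient strain (Stbl3) is recommended because of the repeated LTR sequences. The backbone also carries an f1 origin, an SV40 origin, and remnants of a cloning vector (lac promoter/operator, lacZα and lacI fragments, T3 and T7 promoters).

The viral genome is transcribed from an RSV promoter fused to a truncated HIV-1 5' LTR, which makes packaging Tat-independent. It contains the Ψ packaging signal with a partial gag sequence, the RRE, an env fragment and the cPPT/CTS. In the annotated layout a WPRE lies upstream of a mouse PGK promoter driving puromycin N-acetyltransferase, allowing selection of transduced mammalian cells. Downstream, between a nef fragment and the ΔU3 3' LTR, the table shows attB2 and attB1 sites about 65 bp apart in inverted orientation. This looks like the recombined Gateway position where an shRNA cassette would reside in the loaded vectors; here there is no insert, and no shRNA promoter is annotated. Sequences placed in the 3' LTR are copied to the 5' LTR during reverse transcription, so the integrated provirus would carry two copies. An SV40 poly(A) signal follows the LTR.

The record lists Sal I and Xba I as retained cloning sites, and the depositor notes that a BamHI site in the assembled sequence map is absent from the actual plasmid. The vector is typically used as a puromycin-selectable negative control alongside matched knockdown constructs.
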