Addgene plasmid #20957: pLenti X2 Puro Empty (w609-1)
Purpose: (Empty Backbone) 3rd gen lentiviral RNAi empty control vector, 3’LTR insertion, Puro
Depositing lab: Eric Campeau. Depositing organization: University of Massachusetts, Worcester. Publication: A versatile viral system for expression and depletion of proteins in mammalian cells. Campeau E, Ruhl VE, Rodier F, Smith CL, Rahmberg BL, Fuss JO, Campisi J, Yaswen P, Cooper PK, Kaufman PD.. PLoS One. 2009 Aug 6;4(8):e6529. 10.1371/journal.pone.0006529 PubMed 19657394.
Backbone
  Vector backbone: p156RRL-sinPPT-CMV-GFP-PRE/Nhe I
  Backbone size (bp): 7480
  Vector type: Mammalian Expression, Lentiviral, RNAi
  Selectable markers: Puromycin
Growth in bacteria
  Bacterial resistance: Ampicillin, 100 μg/mL
  Growth temperature: 37°C
  Growth strain: Stbl3
  Growth instructions: Stbl3, 37oC
  Copy number: High Copy
Gene/Insert
  Gene/Insert name: no insert
  Cloning method: Restriction Enzyme; 5′ cloning site Sal I (not destroyed); 3′ cloning site Xba I (not destroyed)
  Sequencing primers: 5′ n/a
Terms and licenses: Academic/Nonprofit Terms; Industry Terms: Not Available to Industry
Depositor comments: The BamHI site on the full map seen here (based on the author's assembled sequence) is not present in the actual plasmid.
How to cite: pLenti X2 Puro Empty (w609-1) was a gift from Eric Campeau (Addgene plasmid # 20957 ; http://n2t.net/addgene:20957 ; RRID:Addgene_20957)
