>Addgene plasmid #20957 | pLenti X2 Puro Empty (w609-1) | addgene partial sequence | sequence record 27254 | M13pUC-fwd 5'-CCCAGTCACGACGTTGTAAAACG-3'
GTTGTTTTTTGGCACTAGCGCGCGTATCGACTCACTATAGGGCGAATTGGGTACGTCCCTAGGCCTCCAA
AAAAGCCTCCTCACTACTTCTGGAATAGCTCAGAGGCCGAGGCGGCCTCGGCCTCTGCATAAATAAAAAA
AATTAGTCAGCCATGGGGCGGAGAATGGGCGGAACTGGGCGGAGTTAGGGGCGGGATGGGCGGAGTTAGG
GGCGGGATAGCTAGAGCCAGACATGATAAGATACATTGATGAGTTTGGACAAACCACAACTAGAATGCAG
TGAAAAAAATGCTTTATTTGTGAAATTTGTGATGCTATTGCTTTATTTGTAACCATTATAAGCTGCAATA
AACAAGTTCCTCTCACTCTCTGATATTCATTTCTTTGCAAGTTATAAATACTGAATAATAAGATGACATG
AACTACTACTGCTAGAGATTTTCCACACTGACTAAAAGGGTCTGAGGGATCTCTAGTTACCAGAGTCACA
CAACAGACGGGCACACACTACTTGAAGCACTCAAGGCAAGCTTTATTGAGGCTTAAGCAGTGGGTTCCCT
AGTTAGCCAGAGAGCTCCCAGGCTCAGATCTGGTCTAACCAGAGAGACCCAGTACAAGCAAAAAGCAGAT
CTTGTCTTCGTTGGGAGTGAGCTAGTCCAGTGTGGTGGAATTCTGCAGATATCAACAAGTTTGTACAAAA
AAGCAGGCTTTAAAGGAACCAATTCAGTCGACTGGATCGGTACCGAATTCGCGGCCGCACTCGAGATATC
TAGACCCAGCTTTCTTGTACAAAGTGGTTGATATCCAGCACAGTGGCGGCCGCTCGAGTCTAGCCCTTTC
AGTCCCCCCTTTTCTTTTAAAAGTGGCTAAGATCTACAAGCTGCCTTGTTAGTTCATTGAGTCATTAAAG
AGTATACCGAGGACC
